>Addgene plasmid #219051 | SFFV-RUNX2-Brd 73 | addgene full sequence | sequence record 449898 | Addgene NGS Result
TCCCCCTGGCCTTAACCGAATTTTTTCCCATCGCGATCTAATTCTCCCCCGCTTAATACTGACGCTCTCG
CACCCATCTCTCTCCTTCTAGCCTCCGCTAGTCAAAATTTTTGGCGTACTCACCAGTCGCCGCCCCTCGC
CTCTTGCCGTGCGCGCTTCAGCAAGCCGAGTCCTGCGTCGAGAGAGCTCCTCTGGTTTCCCTTTCGCTTT
CAAGTCCCTGTTCGGGCGCCACTGCTAGAGATTTTCCACACTGACTAAAAGGGTCTGAGGGATCTCTAGT
TACCAGAGTCACACAACAGACGGGCACACACTACTTGAAGCACTCAAGGCAAGCTTTATTGAGGCTTAAG
CAGTGGGTTCCCTAGTTAGCCAGAGAGCTCCCAGGCTCAGATCTGGTCTAACCAGAGAGACCCGTTTATG
TATCGAGCTAGGCACTTAAATACAATATCTCTGCAATGCGGCAATTCAGTGGTTCGTCCAATCCATGTCA
GACCCGTCTGTTGCCTTCCTAATAAGGCACGATCGTACCACCTTACTTCCACCAATCGGCATGCACGGTG
CTTTTTCTCTCCTTGTAAGGCATGTTGCTAACTCATCGTTACCATGTTGCAAGACTACAAGAGTATTGCA
TAAGACTACATTAAGCTTGCAGCTCCAGCTTTTGTTCCCTTTAGTGAGGGTTAATTGCGCGCTTGGCGTA
ATCATGGTCATAGCTGTTTCCTGTGTGAAATTGTTATCCGCTCACAATTCCACACAACATACGAGCCGGA
AGCATAAAGTGTAAAGCCTGGGGTGCCTAATGAGTGAGCTAACTCACATTAATTGCGTTGCGCTCACTGC
CCGCTTTCCAGTCGGGAAACCTGTCGTGCCAGCTGCATTAATGAATCGGCCAACGCGCGGGGAGAGGCGG
TTTGCGTATTGGGCGCTCTTCCGCTTCCTCGCTCACTGACTCGCTGCGCTCGGTCGTTCGGCTGCGGCGA
GCGGTATCAGCTCACTCAAAGGCGGTAATACGGTTATCCACAGAATCAGGGGATAACGCAGGAAAGAACA
TGTGAGCAAAAGGCCAGCAAAAGGCCAGGAACCGTAAAAAGGCCGCGTTGCTGGCGTTTTTCCATAGGCT
CCGCCCCCCTGACGAGCATCACAAAAATCGACGCTCAAGTCAGAGGTGGCGAAACCCGACAGGACTATAA
AGATACCAGGCGTTTCCCCCTGGAAGCTCCCTCGTGCGCTCTCCTGTTCCGACCCTGCCGCTTACCGGAT
ACCTGTCCGCCTTTCTCCCTTCGGGAAGCGTGGCGCTTTCTCATAGCTCACGCTGTAGGTATCTCAGTTC
GGTGTAGGTCGTTCGCTCCAAGCTGGGCTGTGTGCACGAACCCCCCGTTCAGCCCGACCGCTGCGCCTTA
TCCGGTAACTATCGTCTTGAGTCCAACCCGGTAAGACACGACTTATCGCCACTGGCAGCAGCCACTGGTA
ACAGGATTAGCAGAGCGAGGTATGTAGGCGGTGCTACAGAGTTCTTGAAGTGGTGGCCTAACTACGGCTA
CACTAGAAGAACAGTATTTGGTATCTGCGCTCTGCTGAAGCCAGTTACCTTCGGAAAAAGAGTTGGTAGC
TCTTGATCCGGCAAACAAACCACCGCTGGTAGCGGTGGTTTTTTTGTTTGCAAGCAGCAGATTACGCGCA
GAAAAAAAGGATCTCAAGAAGATCCTTTGATCTTTTCTACGGGGTCTGACGCTCAGTGGAACGAAAACTC
ACGTTAAGGGATTTTGGTCATGAGATTATCAAAAAGGATCTTCACCTAGATCCTTTTAAATTAAAAATGA
AGTTTTAAATCAATCTAAAGTATATATGAGTAAACTTGGTCTGACAGTTACCAATGCTTAATCAGTGAGG
CACCTATCTCAGCGATCTGTCTATTTCGTTCATCCATAGTTGCCTGACTCCCCGTCGTGTAGATAACTAC
GATACGGGAGGGCTTACCATCTGGCCCCAGTGCTGCAATGATACCGCGAGACCCACGCTCACCGGCTCCA
GATTTATCAGCAATAAACCAGCCAGCCGGAAGGGCCGAGCGCAGAAGTGGTCCTGCAACTTTATCCGCCT
CCATCCAGTCTATTAATTGTTGCCGGGAAGCTAGAGTAAGTAGTTCGCCAGTTAATAGTTTGCGCAACGT
TGTTGCCATTGCTACAGGCATCGTGGTGTCACGCTCGTCGTTTGGTATGGCTTCATTCAGCTCCGGTTCC
CAACGATCAAGGCGAGTTACATGATCCCCCATGTTGTGCAAAAAAGCGGTTAGCTCCTTCGGTCCTCCGA
TCGTTGTCAGAAGTAAGTTGGCCGCAGTGTTATCACTCATGGTTATGGCAGCACTGCATAATTCTCTTAC
TGTCATGCCATCCGTAAGATGCTTTTCTGTGACTGGTGAGTACTCAACCAAGTCATTCTGAGAATAGTGT
ATGCGGCGACCGAGTTGCTCTTGCCCGGCGTCAATACGGGATAATACCGCGCCACATAGCAGAACTTTAA
AAGTGCTCATCATTGGAAAACGTTCTTCGGGGCGAAAACTCTCAAGGATCTTACCGCTGTTGAGATCCAG
TTCGATGTAACCCACTCGTGCACCCAACTGATCTTCAGCATCTTTTACTTTCACCAGCGTTTCTGGGTGA
GCAAAAACAGGAAGGCAAAATGCCGCAAAAAAGGGAATAAGGGCGACACGGAAATGTTGAATACTCATAC
TCTTCCTTTTTCAATATTATTGAAGCATTTATCAGGGTTATTGTCTCATGAGCGGATACATATTTGAATG
TATTTAGAAAAATAAACAAATAGGGGTTCCGCGCACATTTCCCCGAAAAGTGCCACCTAAATTGTAAGCG
TTAATATTTTGTTAAAATTCGCGTTAAATTTTTGTTAAATCAGCTCATTTTTTAACCAATAGGCCGAAAT
CGGCAAAATCCCTTATAAATCAAAAGAATAGACCGAGATAGGGT
[37 nt withheld, positions 2985-3021]
AAAGAACGTGGACTCCAACGTCAAAGG
[49 nt withheld, positions 3049-3097]
T
[91 nt withheld, positions 3099-3189]
G
[124 nt withheld, positions 3191-3314]
CCCATTCGCCATTCAGGCTGCGCAACTGTTGGGAAGGGCGATCGGTGCGGGCCTCTTCGCTATTACGCCA
GCTGGCGAAAGGGGGATGTGCTGCAAGGCGATTAAGTTGGGTAACGCCAGGGTTTTCCCAGTCACGACGT
TGTAAAACGACGGCCAGTGAGCGCGCGTAATACGACTCACTATAGGGCGAATTGGGTACGTCCCTAGGCC
TCCAAAAAAGCCTCCTCACTACTTCTGGAATAGCTCAGAGGCCGAGGCGGCCTCGGCCTCTGCATAAATA
AAAAAAATTAGTCAGCCATGGGGCGGAGAATGGGCGGAACTGGGCGGAGTTAGGGGCGGGATGGGCGGAG
TTAGGGGCGGGATAGCTAGAGCCAGACATGATAAGATACATTGATGAGTTTGGACAAACCACAACTAGAA
TGCAGTGAAAAAAATGCTTTATTTGTGAAATTTGTGATGCTATTGCTTTATTTGTAACCATTATAAGCTG
CAATAAACAAGTTCCTCTCACTCTCTGATATTCATTTCTTTGCAAGTTATAAATACTGAATAATAAGATG
ACATGAACTACTACTGCTAGAGATTTTCCACACTGACTAAAAGGGTCTGAGGGATCTCTAGTTACCAGAG
TCACACAACAGACGGGCACACACTACTTGAAGCACTCAAGGCAAGCTTTATTGAGGCTTAAGCAGTGGGT
TCCCTAGTTAGCCAGAGAGCTCCCAGGCTCAGATCTGGTCTAACCAGAGAGACCCAGTACAAGCAAAAAG
CAGATCTTGTCTTCGTTGGGAGTGAATTAGCCCTTCCAGTCCCCCCTTTTCTTTTAAAAAGTGGCTAAGA
TCTACAGCTGCCTTGTAAGTCATTGGTCTAGAAGCGCTCAAAATGGTGTACATCTAGAAGGTACAGCTTG
ATATCGAATTGCAAAGGACGTCAGCTTCCCCGACAACACCACGGAATTATCAGTGCCCAGCAACCTAGCC
CCTGTCCAGCAGCGGGCAAGGCAGGCGGCGATGAGTTCTGCCGTGGCGATCGGGAGGGGGAAAGCGAAAG
TCCCAGAAAGGAGTTGACAGGTGGTGGCAATGCCCCAGCCAGTGGGGGTTGCGTCAGCAAACACAGAGCA
CACCACGCCACGTTGACGGACAACGGGCCACAACTCCTCATAAAGAGACAGCAACCAGGATTTATACAAG
GAGGAGAAAACGAAAGCCGTACGGGAAGCAATAGCATGATACAGAGGCATTAAAGCAGCATATCCACACA
GCGTAAAAGGAGCAACATAGTTAAGAATATCAGTCAATCTTTCACAAATTTTGTAATCCAGAGGTTGATT
AACAGGAACAGAGCGTAAATAACGGGAAAGTTTCTTAACATGTTTGTCTTGTGGCAATACACCTGAACTA
GTAATTACATATCCCTAAAAATGTAAATGATTGCCCCACCATTTTGTTTTATTAACATTTAAATGTATAC
CCAAATCAAGAAAAACAGAACAAATATGGGAATAAATGGCGGTAAGATGCTCGAATTCCTGCAGCCCGGG
GGATCCGACCGGTCTAATATGGTCGCCAAACAGATTCATCCATTCTGCCACTAGAATTCAAAACAGTTGG
GGAACTGCTGTGGCTTCCATCAGCGTCAACACCATCATTCTGGTTAGGCAAATTTGGATTTAATAGCGTG
CTGCCATTCGAGGTGGTGGTGCATGGCGGAAGCATTCTGGAAGGAGACCGGTCTCCCCCCGGCACCATGG
GAAACTGATAGGATCCTGACGAAGTGCCATAGTAGAGATATGGAGTGCTGCTGGTCTGGAAGGGTCCACT
CTGGCTTTGGGAAGAGCCGGGGTAGGGTGGTGGCAGGTAGGTGTGGTAGTGAGTGGTGGCGGACATACCG
AGGGACATGCCTGAGGTGACTGGCGGGGTGTAAGTAAAGGTGGCTGGATAGTGCATTCGTGGGTTGGAGA
AGCGGCTCTCAGTGAGGGATGAAATGCTTGGGAACTGCCTGGGGTCTGAAAAAGGGCCCAGTTCTGAAGC
ACCTGAAATGCGCCTAGGCACATCGGTGATGGCAGGAAGCCCAGTGCCCCGTGTGGAAGACAGCGGGGTG
GTAGAGTGGATGGACGGGGACGTCATCTGGCTCAGGTAGGAGGGGTAAGACTGGTCATAGGACCACGGCG
GGGAAGACTGTGCCTGCCTGGGGTCTGTAATCTGACTCTGTCCTTGTGGATTAAAAGGACTTGGTGCAGA
GTTCAGGGAGGGCCGTGGGTTCTGAGGCGGGACACCTACTCTCATACTGGGATGAGGAATGCGCCCTAAA
TCACTGAGGCGGTCAGAGAACAAACTAGGTTTAGAGTCATCAAGCTTCTGTCTGTGCCTTCTGGGTTCCC
GAGGTCCATCTACTGTAACTTTAATTGCTCTGTGATAGGTAGCTACTTGGGGAGGATTTATGAAGACGGT
TATGGTCAAGGTGAAACTCTTGCCTCGTCCACTCCGGCCCACAAATCTCAGATCGTTGAACCTTGCTACT
TGGTTTTTCATAACAGCAGAGGCATTCCGGAGCTCAGCAGAATAATTTTCATCGTTACCCGCCATGACAG
TAACCACAGTCCCATCTGGTACCTCTCCGAGGGCTACCACCTTGAAGGCCACGGGCAGGGTCTTGTTGCA
GCGCCAGTGCGAGGGCAGCACCGAGCACAGGAAGTTGGGGCTGTCGGTGCGGACGAGTTCGGCCGGGTGG
TCGGCGATGATCTCCACCATGGTGCGGTTGTCGTGGGGCGGCCGCAACCGGGGCACTGCAGCTGCCGCCG
CCGCAGCCGCCGCCGCCGCCGCAGCCGCCGCCGCCGCCTCCTGCTGCTGCTGCTGCTGTTGCTGCTGCTG
CTGCTGCTGTTGCTGCTGCTGCTGTTGCTGCTGCTGTTGCGCAGCCACCACCGGGCTCACGTCGCTCATT
TTGCCGGGCTGCAGGCTGCTGGAGGGGGGGCTGAAGCGCCGGCTGGTGCTCGGATCCCAAAAGAAGTTTT
GCTGACATGGTGTCACTGTGCTGAAGAGGCTGTTTGATGCCATTTCGAACCGCGGGCTAGCGGATCCGTC
GACGGTATCGATAAGCTTGATTCGACCGGCCGACTCAGTCTGTCGGAGGACTGGCGCGCCGAGTGAGGGG
TTGTGAGCTCTTTTATAGAGCTCGGGAAGCAGAAGCGCGCGAACAGAAGCGAGAAGCAGGCTGATTGGTT
AATTCAAATAAGGCGCAGGGTCATTTCAGGTCCTTGGGGGAGCCTGGAAACATCTGATGGGTCTTAAGAA
ACTGCTGAGGGTTGGGCCATATCTGGGGACCATCTGTTCTTGGCCTCGGGCCGGGGCCGAAACTGCGGTG
ACCATCTGTTCTTGGCCCCGGGCCGGGGCCGAAACTGCTCACCGCAGATATCCTGTTTGGCCCAACGTTA
GCTATTTTCATGTACCCGCCCTTGATCTGAACTTCTCTATTCTTGGTTTGGTATTTTTCCATGCCTTGCA
AAATGGCGTTACTGCAGCCAGCTCGAGGCTAGTCTCGTGATCGATAAAATTTTGAATTTTTGTAATTTGT
TTTTGTAATTCTTTAGTTTGTATGTCTGTTGCTATTATGTCTACTATTCTTTCCCCTGCACTGTACCCCC
CAATCCCCCCTTTTCTTTTAAAAGTTAACCGATACCGTCGAGATCCGTTCACTAATCGAATGGATCTGTC
TCTGTCTCTCTCTCCACCTTCTTCTTCTATTCCTTCGGGCCTGTCGGGTCCCCTCGGGGTTGGGAGGTGG
GTCTGAAACGATAATGGTGAATATCCCTGCCTAACTCTATTCACTATAGAAAGTACAGCAAAAACTATTC
TTAAACCTACCAAGCCTCCTACTATCATTATGAATAATTTTATATACCACAGCCAATTTGTTATGTTAAA
CCAATTCCACAAACTTGCCCATTTATCTAATTCCAATAATTCTTGTTCATTCTTTTCTTGCTGGTTTTGC
GATTCTTCAATTAAGGAGTGTATTAAGCTTGTGTAATTGTTAATTTCTCTGTCCCACTCCATCCAGGTCG
TGTGATTCCAAATCTGTTCCAGAGATTTATTACTCCAACTAGCATTCCAAGGCACAGCAGTGGTGCAAAT
GAGTTTTCCAGAGCAACCCCAAATCCCCAGGAGCTGTTGATCCTTTAGGTATCTTTCCACAGCCAGGATT
CTTGCCTGGAGCTGCTTGATGCCCCAGACTGTGAGTTGCAACAGATGCTGTTGCGCCTCAATAGCCCTCA
GCAAATTGTTCTGCTGCTGCACTATACCAGACAATAATTGTCTGGCCTGTACCGTCAGCGTCATTGACGC
TGCGCCCATAGTGCTTCCTGCTGCTCCCAAGAACCCAAGGAACAAAGCTCCTATTCCCACTGCTCTTTTT
TCTCTCTGCACCACTCTTCTCTTTGCCTTGGTGGGTGCTACTCCTAATGGTTCAATTTTTACTACTTTAT
ATTTATATAATTCACTTCTCCAATTGTCCCTCATATCTCCTCCTCCAGGTCTGAAGATCAGCGGCCGCTT
GCTGTGCGGTGGTCTTACTTTTGTTTTGCTCTTCCTCTATCTTGTCTAAAGCTTCCTTGGTGTCTTTTAT
CTCTATCCTTTGATGCACACAATAGAGGGTTGCTACTGTATTATATAATGATCTAAGTTCTTCTGATCCT
GTCTGAAGGGATGGTTGTAGCTGTCCCAGTATTTGTCTACAGCCTTCTGATGTTTCTAACAGGCCAGGAT
TAACTGCGAATCGTTCTAGCTCCCTGCTTGCCCATACTATATGTTTTAATTTATATTTTTTCTT
Features (pLannotate 1.2.2; 28 found; start..end, strand, type, name):
     61..186     -  misc_feature   HIV-1 Ψ: packaging signal of human immunodeficiency virus type 1
    233..413     -  LTR            5' LTR (truncated): truncated 5' long terminal repeat (LTR) from HIV-1
    414..640     -  promoter       RSV promoter: Rous sarcoma virus enhancer/promoter
    668..686     -  promoter       T3 promoter: promoter for bacteriophage T3 RNA polymerase
    731..747     -  protein_bind   lac operator: The lac repressor binds to the lac operator to inhibit transcription in E. coli. This inhibition can be relieved by adding lactose or isopropyl-β-D-thiogalactopyranoside (IPTG). lac repressor encoded by lacI
    755..785     -  promoter       lac promoter: promoter for the E. coli lac operon
    800..821     -  protein_bind   CAP binding site: CAP binding activates transcription in the presence of cAMP. E. coli catabolite activator protein
    834..926     -  CDS            lacI (fragment): lac repressor; lacI; The lac repressor binds to the lac operator to inhibit transcription in E. coli. This inhibition can be relieved by adding lactose or isopropyl-β-D-thiogalactopyranoside (IPTG).
   1109..1697    -  rep_origin     ori: high-copy-number ColE1/pMB1/pBR322/pUC origin of replication
   1868..2728    -  CDS            AmpR: β-lactamase; bla; confers resistance to ampicillin, carbenicillin, and related antibiotics
   2729..2833    -  promoter       AmpR promoter: bla
   2886..3314    -  rep_origin     f1 ori (sequence partly withheld): f1 bacteriophage origin of replication; arrow indicates direction of (+) strand synthesis
   3319..3474    -  CDS            lacZα (fragment): LacZα fragment of β-galactosidase; lacZ fragment
   3482..3500    +  promoter       T7 promoter: promoter for bacteriophage T7 RNA polymerase
   3521..3656    -  rep_origin     SV40 ori: SV40 origin of replication
   3696..3817    -  polyA_signal   SV40 poly(A) signal: SV40 polyadenylation signal
   3889..4122    -  LTR            3' LTR (ΔU3): self-inactivating 3' long terminal repeat (LTR) from HIV-1
   4124..4183    -  CDS            nef (fragment): NEF_HV1Z2 - Experimental evidence at protein level: Swiss-Prot protein existence level 1. Extracellular Nef protein targets CD4(+) T-lymphocytes for apoptosis by interacting with CXCR4 surface receptors. From Human immunodeficiency virus type 1 group M subtype D (isolate Z2/CDC-Z34) (HIV-1).
   4241..4644    -  misc_feature   WPRE: woodchuck hepatitis virus posttranscriptional regulatory element
   4776..4835    -  CDS            S (fragment): HBSAG_WHV6 - Experimental evidence at transcript level: Swiss-Prot protein existence level 2. The middle envelope protein plays an important role in the budding of the virion. It is involved in the induction of budding in a nucleocapsid independent way. In this process the majority of envelope proteins bud to form subviral lipoprotein particles of 22 nm of diameter that do not contain a nucleocapsid (By similarity). From Woodchuck hepatitis B virus (isolate w64/pWS23) (WHV).
   4835..4860    -  misc_feature   MCS (fragment): pBluescript multiple cloning site
   4871..6367    -  CDS            RUNX2: RUNX2_HUMAN - Also known as AML3, CBFA1, OSF2, PEBP2A. Experimental evidence at protein level: Swiss-Prot protein existence level 1. Transcription factor involved in osteoblastic differentiation and skeletal morphogenesis (PubMed:28505335, PubMed:28738062, PubMed:28703881). Essential for the maturation of osteoblasts and both intramembranous and endochondral ossification. CBF binds to the core site, 5'-PYGPYGGT-3', of a number of enhancers and promoters, including murine leukemia virus, polyomavirus enhancer, T-cell receptor enhancers, osteocalcin, osteopontin, bone sialoprotein, alpha 1(I) co
   6392..6415    -  misc_feature   MCS (fragment): pBluescript multiple cloning site
   6425..6826    -  promoter       SFFV promoter: spleen focus-forming virus long terminal repeat (LTR) promoter
   6860..6977    -  misc_feature   cPPT/CTS: central polypurine tract and central termination sequence of HIV-1
   6996..7096    -  CDS            Rev (fragment): human immunodeficiency virus 1 (HIV-1) Rev protein; rev; enhances nuclear export of unspliced and incompletely spliced viral mRNAs
   7473..7706    -  misc_feature   RRE: The Rev response element (RRE) of HIV-1 allows for Rev-dependent mRNA export from the nucleus to the cytoplasm.
   7852..77      -  CDS            HIV-1 gag (fragment) (across the origin): gag protein from human immunodeficiency virus 1; gag
