[The description below was written by a language model from this plasmid's Addgene catalogue record and pLannotate feature annotations shown in this document.]
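Description:
SFFV-RUNX2-Brd 73 is a lentiviral transfer plasmid built on the SFFV-MCS backbone that expresses human RUNX2 together with a construct-specific DNA barcode. It is propagated in E. coli through a high-copy ColE1/pUC-type origin with ampicillin selection (AmpR); an f1 origin, an SV40 origin, and remnants of a pBluescript-style lac/lacZα region with T3 and T7 promoters are also annotated in the backbone. The viral portion has a third-generation, self-inactivating layout. An RSV promoter fused to a truncated HIV-1 5' LTR drives genomic RNA production in packaging cells. It is followed by the Ψ packaging signal with a gag fragment, the RRE for Rev-dependent nuclear export, and the cPPT/CTS element. The vector genome ends in a ΔU3 3' LTR with a downstream SV40 polyadenylation signal.

Between these elements, the spleen focus-forming virus (SFFV) LTR promoter drives the RUNX2 coding sequence, which was cloned by restriction enzymes into the multiple cloning site. A WPRE downstream enhances transcript stability and expression. According to the depositor, the barcode was inserted at an XbaI site after the WPRE, giving the order SFFV–transcription factor–WPRE–barcode. The barcode itself is not annotated in the feature table, and its sequence is not given in the record. No mammalian selection marker or fluorescent reporter is annotated. RUNX2 is a Runt-family transcription factor best known for its role in osteoblast differentiation. This plasmid belongs to a barcoded transcription factor collection made for combinatorial screening in immune cell reprogramming. A barcode in this position presumably allows each delivered factor to be identified in transduced cells by sequencing, although the record does not describe the readout.
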