Addgene plasmid #219051: SFFV-RUNX2-Brd 73
Purpose: Transcription factor RUNX2 with a specific barcode assigned.
Depositing lab: Filipe Pereira. Depositing organization: Center for Neuroscience and Cell Biology, University of Coimbra. Publication: A combinatorial transcription factor screening platform for immune cell reprogramming. Kurochkin I, Altman AR, Caiado I, Pertiga-Cabral D, Halitzki E, Minaeva M, Zimmermannova O, Henriques-Oliveira L, Klein D, Nair M, Oliveira D, Cajal LR, Knittel R, Feick C, Ringner M, Martin M, Cirovic B, Pires CF, Rosa FF, Sitnicka E, Theis FJ, Pereira CF. Cell Syst. 2026 Jan 21;17(1):101457. doi: 10.1016/j.cels.2025.101457. Epub 2026 Jan 14. PubMed 41539305.
Backbone
  Vector backbone: SFFV-MCS
  Backbone size w/o insert (bp): 6638
  Vector type: Lentiviral
Growth in bacteria
  Bacterial resistance: Ampicillin, 100 μg/mL
  Growth temperature: 37°C
  Growth strain: NEB Stable
  Copy number: High Copy
Gene/Insert
  Gene/Insert name: RUNX2
  Species: H. sapiens (human)
  Insert size (bp): 1566
  Entrez Gene: RUNX2 (a.k.a. AML3, CBF-alpha-1, CBFA1, CCD, CCD1, CLCD, OSF-2, OSF2, PEA2aA, PEBP2aA)
  Promoter: The spleen focus-forming virus (SFFV) promoter
  Cloning method: Restriction Enzyme; 5′ cloning site Bsp119I (not destroyed); 3′ cloning site BstHI (not destroyed)
Terms and licenses: Academic/Nonprofit Terms; Industry Terms: Not Available to Industry
Depositor comments: Barcode sequence cloned into XbaI restriction site. Design of plasmid is as follows: SFFV-[TF sequence]-WPRE-[Barcode sequence].
How to cite: SFFV-RUNX2-Brd 73 was a gift from Filipe Pereira (Addgene plasmid # 219051 ; http://n2t.net/addgene:219051 ; RRID:Addgene_219051)
