>Addgene plasmid #219051 | SFFV-RUNX2-Brd 73 | depositor partial sequence | sequence record 427634 | Barcode sequence
TGTACACCATTTTGAGCGCT
